Addgene plasmid #168434: pTL373
Purpose: pGBKT7 yeast two-hybrid plasmid
Depositing lab: Sophien Kamoun. Depositing organization: Sainsbury Laboratory, Norwich. Publication: A single amino acid polymorphism in a conserved effector of the multihost blast fungus pathogen expands host-target binding spectrum. Bentham AR, Petit-Houdenot Y, Win J, Chuma I, Terauchi R, Banfield MJ, Kamoun S, Langner T. PLoS Pathog. 2021 Nov 10;17(11):e1009957. doi: 10.1371/journal.ppat.1009957. eCollection 2021 Nov. PubMed 34758051.
Backbone
  Vector backbone: pGBKT7
  Vector type: Yeast Expression
Growth in bacteria
  Bacterial resistance: Kanamycin, 50 μg/mL
  Growth temperature: 37°C
  Growth strain: DH5alpha
  Copy number: High Copy
Gene/Insert
  Gene/Insert name: OsaHIP12
  Species: Oryza sativa
  Cloning method: Unknown
Terms and licenses: Academic/Nonprofit Terms; Industry Terms: Not Available to Industry
How to cite: pTL373 was a gift from Sophien Kamoun (Addgene plasmid # 168434 ; http://n2t.net/addgene:168434 ; RRID:Addgene_168434)
