[The description below was written by a language model from this plasmid's Addgene catalogue record and pLannotate feature annotations shown in this document.]
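Description:
pTL373 is a yeast two-hybrid bait plasmid built on the pGBKT7 backbone and carrying OsaHIP12 from rice (Oryza sativa). It is an E. coli/S. cerevisiae shuttle vector. In bacteria it replicates from a high-copy ColE1/pUC-type origin and is selected with kanamycin through a Tn5-derived NeoR/KanR gene driven by the AmpR (bla) promoter. In yeast it is maintained episomally by the 2μ origin and selected by tryptophan prototrophy through the TRP1 marker with its own promoter. An f1 origin is also present, along with several short backbone remnants (lacZα, lacI, rop, bom, ble and poly(A) signal fragments) that have no evident functional role here.

The expression cassette uses the constitutive yeast ADH1 promoter to drive the GAL4 DNA-binding domain, followed by a T7 promoter, then a T7 terminator and the ADH1 terminator. The feature table does not annotate the insert itself. The only unannotated stretch within the cassette, roughly 400 nt between the T7 promoter and the T7 terminator, is where OsaHIP12 would be expected to sit as a fusion to the GAL4 DNA-binding domain, though the record states neither the cloning method nor the exact junctions. In this arrangement the bait fusion binds GAL4-responsive reporter promoters in a suitable yeast strain, and the reporters are activated only when the bait interacts with a prey protein fused to an activation domain. The internal T7 promoter also allows in vitro transcription of the insert without the GAL4 portion. The associated publication concerns a conserved blast fungus effector and its host-target binding spectrum, which suggests the plasmid was used to test effector binding to this rice protein.
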