Features (pLannotate 1.2.2; 23 found; start..end, strand, type, name):
     30..734     +  promoter       ADH1 promoter: S. cerevisiae ADH1; promoter for alcohol dehydrogenase 1
    762..1202    +  CDS            GAL4 DNA binding domain: DNA binding domain of the GAL4 transcriptional activator; Saccharomyces cerevisiae GAL4 (truncated)
   1213..1231    +  promoter       T7 promoter: promoter for bacteriophage T7 RNA polymerase
   1646..1693    +  terminator     T7 terminator: transcription terminator for bacteriophage T7 RNA polymerase
   1720..1907    +  terminator     ADH1 terminator: S. cerevisiae ADH1; transcription terminator for the S. cerevisiae alcohol dehydrogenase 1 (ADH1) gene
   1955..1971    -  protein_bind   lac operator: The lac repressor binds to the lac operator to inhibit transcription in E. coli. This inhibition can be relieved by adding lactose or isopropyl-β-D-thiogalactopyranoside (IPTG). lac repressor encoded by lacI
   1979..2009    -  promoter       lac promoter: promoter for the E. coli lac operon
   2024..2045    -  protein_bind   CAP binding site: CAP binding activates transcription in the presence of cAMP. E. coli catabolite activator protein
   2058..2150    -  CDS            lacI (fragment): lac repressor; lacI; The lac repressor binds to the lac operator to inhibit transcription in E. coli. This inhibition can be relieved by adding lactose or isopropyl-β-D-thiogalactopyranoside (IPTG).
   2333..2921    -  rep_origin     ori: high-copy-number ColE1/pMB1/pBR322/pUC origin of replication
   3143..3159    +  polyA_signal   bGH poly(A) signal (fragment): bovine growth hormone polyadenylation signal
   3250..3297    -  polyA_signal   HSV TK poly(A) signal: herpes simplex virus thymidine kinase polyadenylation signal (Cole and Stacy, 1985)
   3356..3508    -  CDS            ble (fragment): BLE_KLEPN - Experimental evidence at protein level: Swiss-Prot protein existence level 1. Binding protein with a strong affinity to the bleomycin family of antibiotics. Binds to CL990; an antimitotic-antibiotic compound. From Klebsiella pneumoniae.
   3529..4323    -  CDS            NeoR/KanR: aminoglycoside phosphotransferase from Tn5; aph(3')-II (or nptII); confers resistance to neomycin, kanamycin, and G418 (Geneticin®)
   4324..4428    -  promoter       AmpR promoter: bla
   4455..5797    -  rep_origin     2μ ori: yeast 2μ plasmid origin of replication
   5865..5900    +  CDS            rop (fragment): Rop protein, which maintains plasmids at low copy number; rop
   6002..6051    +  misc_feature   bom (fragment): basis of mobility region from pBR322
   6190..6337    +  promoter       TRP1 promoter: S. cerevisiae TRP1
   6338..7012    +  CDS            TRP1: phosphoribosylanthranilate isomerase, required for tryptophan biosynthesis; S. cerevisiae TRP1; yeast auxotrophic marker
   7063..7114    +  misc_feature   bom (fragment): basis of mobility region from pBR322
   7142..7570    -  rep_origin     f1 ori (sequence partly withheld): f1 bacteriophage origin of replication; arrow indicates direction of (+) strand synthesis
   7574..29      -  CDS            lacZα (fragment) (across the origin): LacZα fragment of β-galactosidase; lacZ fragment
>Addgene plasmid #168434 | pTL373 | addgene full sequence | sequence record 349988 | Addgene NGS Result
CGGTGCGGGCCTCTTCGCTATTACGCCAGATCCTTTTGTTGTTTCCGGGTGTACAATATGGACTTCCTCT
TTTCTGGCAACCAAACCCATACATCGGGATTCCTATAATACCTTCGTTGGTCTCCCTAACATGTAGGTGG
CGGAGGGGAGATATACAATAGAACAGATACCAGACAAGACATAATGGGCTAAACAAGACTACACCAATTA
CACTGCCTCATTGATGGTGGTACATAACGAACTAATACTGTAGCCCTAGACTTGATAGCCATCATCATAT
CGAAGTTTCACTACCCTTTTTCCATTTGCCATCTATTGAAGTAATAATAGGCGCATGCAACTTCTTTTCT
TTTTTTTTCTTTTCTCTCTCCCCCGTTGTTGTCTCACCATATCCGCAATGACAAAAAAATGATGGAAGAC
ACTAAAGGAAAAAATTAACGACAAAGACAGCACCAACAGATGTCGTTGTTCCAGAGCTGATGAGGGGTAT
CTCGAAGCACACGAAACTTTTTCCTTCCTTCATTCACGCACACTACTCTCTAATGAGCAACGGTATACGG
CCTTCCTTCCAGTTACTTGAATTTGAAATAAAAAAAAGTTTGCTGTCTTGCTATCAAGTATAAATAGACC
TGCAATTATTAATCTTTTGTTTCCTCGTCATTGTTCTCGTTCCCTTTCTTCCTTGTTTCTTTTTCTGCAC
AATATTTCAAGCTATACCAAGCATACAATCAACTCCAAGCTTGAAGCAAGCCTCCTGAAAGATGAAGCTA
CTGTCTTCTATCGAACAAGCATGCGATATTTGCCGACTTAAAAAGCTCAAGTGCTCCAAAGAAAAACCGA
AGTGCGCCAAGTGTCTGAAGAACAACTGGGAGTGTCGCTACTCTCCCAAAACCAAAAGGTCTCCGCTGAC
TAGGGCACATCTGACAGAAGTGGAATCAAGGCTAGAAAGACTGGAACAGCTATTTCTACTGATTTTTCCT
CGAGAAGACCTTGACATGATTTTGAAAATGGATTCTTTACAGGATATAAAAGCATTGTTAACAGGATTAT
TTGTACAAGATAATGTGAATAAAGATGCCGTCACAGATAGATTGGCTTCAGTGGAGACTGATATGCCTCT
AACATTGAGACAGCATAGAATAAGTGCGACATCATCATCGGAAGAGAGTAGTAACAAAGGTCAAAGACAG
TTGACTGTATCGCCGGAATTTGTAATACGACTCACTATAGGGCGAGCCGCCATCATGGAGGAGCAGAAGC
TGATCTCAGAGGAGGACCTGCATATGGCCATGGAGGCCGAATTCATGAAAGAAATCATCATCCGCATGCG
CCCGGATAGCGACAAATGCCACCACAAAGCCCTGAAAGTGGCAGCCGCCGTGAGCGGTGTGGAAAGCGTG
ACCGTGGCCGGTCGCGATCGTGATCTGCTGCTGGTTATTGGCGATGGCGTGGACGAGAGCAAACTGACCA
AAAAACTGCGCCGCGAAGTGGGTGAAGCCGAAATTCTGGAACTGCGCACCCTGGATGCAGGTGGTAGCCG
TGGTGGTGGTGGTGCAGCCAGTCTGCAGCTGATGACCGCCGCCGGTGCACGTAATGGTAAAGGTGGTGGT
GCCGTGGGATCCGTCGACCTGCAGCGGCCGCATAACTAGCATAACCCCTTGGGGCCTCTAAACGGGTCTT
GAGGGGTTTTTTGCGCGCTTGCAGCCAAGCTAATTCCGGGCGAATTTCTTATGATTTATGATTTTTATTA
TTAAATAAGTTATAAAAAAAATAAGTGTATACAAATTTTAAAGTGACTCTTAGGTTTTAAAACGAAAATT
CTTATTCTTGAGTAACTCTTTCCTGTAGGTCAGGTTGCTTTCTCAGGTATAGCATGAGGTCGCTCTTATT
GACCACACCTCTACCGGCATGCAAGCTTGGCGTAATCATGGTCATAGCTGTTTCCTGTGTGAAATTGTTA
TCCGCTCACAATTCCACACAACATACGAGCCGGAAGCATAAAGTGTAAAGCCTGGGGTGCCTAATGAGTG
AGCTAACTCACATTAATTGCGTTGCGCTCACTGCCCGCTTTCCAGTCGGGAAACCTGTCGTGCCAGCTGC
ATTAATGAATCGGCCAACGCGCGGGGAGAGGCGGTTTGCGTATTGGGCGCTCTTCCGCTTCCTCGCTCAC
TGACTCGCTGCGCTCGGTCGTTCGGCTGCGGCGAGCGGTATCAGCTCACTCAAAGGCGGTAATACGGTTA
TCCACAGAATCAGGGGATAACGCAGGAAAGAACATGTGAGCAAAAGGCCAGCAAAAGGCCAGGAACCGTA
AAAAGGCCGCGTTGCTGGCGTTTTTCCATAGGCTCCGCCCCCCTGACGAGCATCACAAAAATCGACGCTC
AAGTCAGAGGTGGCGAAACCCGACAGGACTATAAAGATACCAGGCGTTTCCCCCTGGAAGCTCCCTCGTG
CGCTCTCCTGTTCCGACCCTGCCGCTTACCGGATACCTGTCCGCCTTTCTCCCTTCGGGAAGCGTGGCGC
TTTCTCATAGCTCACGCTGTAGGTATCTCAGTTCGGTGTAGGTCGTTCGCTCCAAGCTGGGCTGTGTGCA
CGAACCCCCCGTTCAGCCCGACCGCTGCGCCTTATCCGGTAACTATCGTCTTGAGTCCAACCCGGTAAGA
CACGACTTATCGCCACTGGCAGCAGCCACTGGTAACAGGATTAGCAGAGCGAGGTATGTAGGCGGTGCTA
CAGAGTTCTTGAAGTGGTGGCCTAACTACGGCTACACTAGAAGAACAGTATTTGGTATCTGCGCTCTGCT
GAAGCCAGTTACCTTCGGAAAAAGAGTTGGTAGCTCTTGATCCGGCAAACAAACCACCGCTGGTAGCGGT
GGTTTTTTTGTTTGCAAGCAGCAGATTACGCGCAGAAAAAAAGGATCTCAAGAAGATCCTTTGATCTTTT
CTACGGGGTCTGACGCTCAGTGGAACGAAAACTCACGTTAAGGGATTTTGGTCATGAGATTATCAAAAAG
GATCTTCACCTAGATCCTTTTAAATTAAAAATGAAGTTTTAAATCAATCTAAAGTATATATGAGTAACCT
GAGGCTATGGCAGGGCCTGCCGCCCCGACGTTGGCTGCGAGCCCTGGGCCTTCACCCGAACTTGGGGGGT
GGGGTGGGGAAAAGGAAGAAACGCGGGCGTATTGGCCCCAATGGGGTCTCGGTGGGGTATCGACAGAGTG
CCAGCCCTGGGACCGAACCCCGCGTTTATGAACAAACGACCCAACACCGTGCGTTTTATTCTGTCTTTTT
ATTGCCGTCATAGCGCGGGTTCCTTCCGGTATTGTCTCCTTCCGTGTTTCAGTTAGCCTCCCCCTAGGGT
GGGCGAAGAACTCCAGCATGAGATCCCCGCGCTGGAGGATCATCCAGCCGGCGTCCCGGAAAACGATTCC
GAAGCCCAACCTTTCATAGAAGGCGGCGGTGGAATCGAAATCTCGTGATGGCAGGTTGGGCGTCGCTTGG
TCGGTCATTTCGAACCCCAGAGTCCCGCTCAGAAGAACTCGTCAAGAAGGCGATAGAAGGCGATGCGCTG
CGAATCGGGAGCGGCGATACCGTAAAGCACGAGGAAGCGGTCAGCCCATTCGCCGCCAAGCTCTTCAGCA
ATATCACGGGTAGCCAACGCTATGTCCTGATAGCGGTCCGCCACACCCAGCCGGCCACAGTCGATGAATC
CAGAAAAGCGGCCATTTTCCACCATGATATTCGGCAAGCAGGCATCGCCATGAGTCACGACGAGATCCTC
GCCGTCGGGCATGCTCGCCTTGAGCCTGGCGAACAGTTCGGCTGGCGCGAGCCCCTGATGCTCTTCGTCC
AGATCATCCTGATCGACAAGACCGGCTTCCATCCGAGTACGTGCTCGCTCGATGCGATGTTTCGCTTGGT
GGTCGAATGGGCAGGTAGCCGGATCAAGCGTATGCAGCCGCCGCATTGCATCAGCCATGATGGATACTTT
CTCGGCAGGAGCAAGGTGAGATGACAGGAGATCCTGCCCCGGCACTTCGCCCAATAGCAGCCAGTCCCTT
CCCGCTTCAGTGACAACGTCGAGCACAGCTGCGCAAGGAACGCCCGTCGTGGCCAGCCACGATAGCCGCG
CTGCCTCGTCTTGCAGTTCATTCAGGGCACCGGACAGGTCGGTCTTGACAAAAAGAACCGGGCGCCCCTG
CGCTGACAGCCGGAACACGGCGGCATCAGAGCAGCCGATTGTCTGTTGTGCCCAGTCATAGCCGAATAGC
CTCTCCACCCAAGCGGCCGGAGAACCTGCGTGCAATCCATCTTGTTCAATCATACTCTTCCTTTTTCAAT
ATTATTGAAGCATTTATCAGGGTTATTGTCTCATGAGCGGATACATATTTGAATGTATTTAGAAAAATAA
ACAAATAGGGGTTCCGCGCACATTTCCCCGAAAAGTGCCACCTGAACGAAGCATCTGTGCTTCATTTTGT
AGAACAAAAATGCAACGCGAGAGCGCTAATTTTTCAAACAAAGAATCTGAGCTGCATTTTTACAGAACAG
AAATGCAACGCGAAAGCGCTATTTTACCAACGAAGAATCTGTGCTTCATTTTTGTAAAACAAAAATGCAA
CGCGAGAGCGCTAATTTTTCAAACAAAGAATCTGAGCTGCATTTTTACAGAACAGAAATGCAACGCGAGA
GCGCTATTTTACCAACAAAGAATCTATACTTCTTTTTTGTTCTACAAAAATGCATCCCGAGAGCGCTATT
TTTCTAACAAAGCATCTTAGATTACTTTTTTTCTCCTTTGTGCGCTCTATAATGCAGTCTCTTGATAACT
TTTTGCACTGTAGGTCCGTTAAGGTTAGAAGAAGGCTACTTTGGTGTCTATTTTCTCTTCCATAAAAAAA
GCCTGACTCCACTTCCCGCGTTTACTGATTACTAGCGAAGCTGCGGGTGCATTTTTTCAAGATAAAGGCA
TCCCCGATTATATTCTATACCGATGTGGATTGCGCATACTTTGTGAACAGAAAGTGATAGCGTTGATGAT
TCTTCATTGGTCAGAAAATTATGAACGGTTTCTTCTATTTTGTCTCTATATACTACGTATAGGAAATGTT
TACATTTTCGTATTGTTTTCGATTCACTCTATGAATAGTTCTTACTACAATTTTTTTGTCTAAAGAGTAA
TACTAGAGATAAACATAAAAAATGTAGAGGTCGAGTTTAGATGCAAGTTCAAGGAGCGAAAGGTGGATGG
GTAGGTTATATAGGGATATAGCACAGAGATATATAGCAAAGAGATACTTTTGAGCAATGTTTGTGGAAGC
GGTATTCGCAATATTTTAGTAGCTCGTTACAGTCCGGTGCGTTTTTGGTTTTTTGAAAGTGCGTCTTCAG
AGCGCTTTTGGTTTTCAAAAGCGCTCTGAAGTTCCTATACTTTCTAGAGAATAGGAACTTCGGAATAGGA
ACTTCAAAGCGTTTCCGAAAACGAGCGCTTCCGAAAATGCAACGCGAGCTGCGCACATACAGCTCACTGT
TCACGTCGCACCTATATCTGCGTGTTGCCTGTATATATATATACATGAGAAGAACGGCATAGTGCGTGTT
TATGCTTAAATGCGTACTTATATGCGTCTATTTATGTAGGATGAAAGGTAGTCTAGTACCTCCTGTGATA
TTATCCCATTCCATGCGGGGTATCGTATGCTTCCTTCAGCACTACCCTTTAGCTGTTCTATATGCTGCCA
CTCCTCAATTGGATTAGTCTCATCCTTCAATGCTATCATTTCCTTTGATATTGGATCATACTAAGAAACC
ATTATTATCATGACATTAACCTATAAAAATAGGCGTATCACGAGGCCCTTTCGTCTCGCGCGTTTCGGTG
ATGACGGTGAAAACCTCTGACACATGCAGCTCCCGGAGACGGTCACAGCTTGTCTGTAAGCGGATGCCGG
GAGCAGACAAGCCCGTCAGGGCGCGTCAGCGGGTGTTGGCGGGTGTCGGGGCTGGCTTAACTATGCGGCA
TCAGAGCAGATTGTACTGAGAGTGCACCATAGATCAACGACATTACTATATATATAATATAGGAAGCATT
TAATAGAACAGCATCGTAATATATGTGTACTTTGCAGTTATGACGCCAGATGGCAGTAGTGGAAGATATT
CTTTATTGAAAAATAGCTTGTCACCTTACGTACAATCTTGATCCGGAGCTTTTCTTTTTTTGCCGATTAA
GAATTAATTCGGTCGAAAAAAGAAAAGGAGAGGGCCAAGAGGGAGGGCATTGGTGACTATTGAGCACGTG
AGTATACGTGATTAAGCACACAAAGGCAGCTTGGAGTATGTCTGTTATTAATTTCACAGGTAGTTCTGGT
CCATTGGTGAAAGTTTGCGGCTTGCAGAGCACAGAGGCCGCAGAATGTGCTCTAGATTCCGATGCTGACT
TGCTGGGTATTATATGTGTGCCCAATAGAAAGAGAACAATTGACCCGGTTATTGCAAGGAAAATTTCAAG
TCTTGTAAAAGCATATAAAAATAGTTCAGGCACTCCGAAATACTTGGTTGGCGTGTTTCGTAATCAACCT
AAGGAGGATGTTTTGGCTCTGGTCAATGATTACGGCATTGATATCGTCCAACTGCATGGAGATGAGTCGT
GGCAAGAATACCAAGAGTTCCTCGGTTTGCCAGTTATTAAAAGACTCGTATTTCCAAAAGACTGCAACAT
ACTACTCAGTGCAGCTTCACAGAAACCTCATTCGTTTATTCCCTTGTTTGATTCAGAAGCAGGTGGGACA
GGTGAACTTTTGGATTGGAACTCGATTTCTGACTGGGTTGGAAGGCAAGAGAGCCCCGAAAGCTTACATT
TTATGTTAGCTGGTGGACTGACGCCAGAAAATGTTGGTGATGCGCTTAGATTAAATGGCGTTATTGGTGT
TGATGTAAGCGGAGGTGTGGAGACAAATGGTGTAAAAGACTCTAACAAAATAGCAAATTTCGTCAAAAAT
GCTAAGAAATAGGTTATTACTGAGTAGTATTTATTTAAGTATTGTTTGTGCACTTGCCGATCTATGCGGT
GTGAAATACCGCACAGATGCGTAAGGAGAAAATACCGCATCAGGAAATTGTAAGCGTTAATATTTTGTTA
AAATTCGCGTTAAATTTTTGTTAAATCAGCTCATTTTTTAACCAATAGGCCGAAATCGGCAAAATCCCTT
ATAAATCAAAAGAATAGACCGAGATAGGGT
[37 nt withheld, positions 7241-7277]
AAAGAACGTGGACTCCAACGTCAAAGG
[49 nt withheld, positions 7305-7353]
T
[91 nt withheld, positions 7355-7445]
G
[124 nt withheld, positions 7447-7570]
CCATTCGCCATTCAGGCTGCGCAACTGTTGGGAAGGGCGAT
