>Addgene plasmid #168434 | pTL373 | depositor partial sequence | sequence record 326534 | insert
GAATTCATGAAAGAAATCATCATCCGCATGCGCCCGGATAGCGACAAATGCCACCACAAAGCCCTGAAAG
TGGCAGCCGCCGTGAGCGGTGTGGAAAGCGTGACCGTGGCCGGTCGCGATCGTGATCTGCTGCTGGTTAT
TGGCGATGGCGTGGACGAGAGCAAACTGACCAAAAAACTGCGCCGCGAAGTGGGTGAAGCCGAAATTCTG
GAACTGCGCACCCTGGATGCAGGTGGTAGCCGTGGTGGTGGTGGTGCAGCCAGTCTGCAGCTGATGACCG
CCGCCGGTGCACGTAATGGTAAAGGTGGTGGTGCCGTGGGATCC
